Addgene plasmid #112929: EB3-3xmTq2-N1
Purpose: In vivo visualization of microtuble plus ends (can be used for colocalization studies)
Depositing lab: Dorus Gadella. Depositing organization: University of Amsterdam. Publication: Robust and Bright Genetically Encoded Fluorescent Markers for Highlighting Structures and Compartments in Mammalian Cells. Chertkova AO, Mastop M, Postma M, van Bommel N, van der Niet S, Batenburg KL, Joosen L, Gadella TWJ, Okada Y, Goedhart J. bioRxiv (2020) 160374; doi: https://doi.org/10.1101/160374.
Backbone
  Vector backbone: pEGFP-N1
  Backbone manufacturer: Clontech
  Vector type: Mammalian Expression
Growth in bacteria
  Bacterial resistance: Kanamycin, 50 μg/mL
  Growth temperature: 37°C
  Growth strain: DH5alpha
  Copy number: High Copy
Gene/Insert
  Gene/Insert name: EB3
  Species: Synthetic
  Promoter: CMV
  Tag / fusion protein: 3x mTurquoise2 (C terminal on insert)
  Cloning method: Restriction Enzyme; 5′ cloning site unknown (unknown if destroyed)
Terms and licenses: Academic/Nonprofit Terms; Industry Terms: Not Available to Industry
How to cite: EB3-3xmTq2-N1 was a gift from Dorus Gadella (Addgene plasmid # 112929 ; http://n2t.net/addgene:112929 ; RRID:Addgene_112929)
