[The description below was written by a language model from this plasmid's Addgene catalogue record and pLannotate feature annotations shown in this document.]
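Description:
EB3-3xmTq2-N1 is a mammalian expression plasmid built on the Clontech pEGFP-N1 backbone, in which the original fluorescent protein has been replaced by a triple tandem array of the cyan fluorescent protein mTurquoise2. The sequenced record is 7,036 nt. It replicates in E. coli from a high-copy ColE1/pUC-type origin and also carries an f1 origin for single-stranded DNA production. Selection relies on a single NeoR/KanR (aminoglycoside phosphotransferase) gene placed behind both a bacterial bla promoter and the SV40 enhancer/early promoter and terminated by the HSV TK polyadenylation signal. This arrangement gives kanamycin resistance in bacteria and allows G418 selection of transfected mammalian cells.

The payload is a fusion protein driven by the human CMV immediate-early enhancer and promoter. Downstream of a remnant of the multiple cloning site lies the EB3 coding sequence, which the annotation matches to human MAPRE3, although the catalogue lists the insert species as synthetic. EB3 is a plus-end tracking protein that binds growing microtubule tips. It is followed by three successive mTurquoise2 coding sequences separated by short gaps, consistent with the C-terminal 3x mTurquoise2 tag in the catalogue, and the transcript ends at the SV40 polyadenylation signal. The short large T antigen, ble and bGH poly(A) hits are fragmentary annotations, probably incidental backbone matches rather than functional elements. Stacking three copies of a bright monomeric cyan protein is expected to raise the signal per EB3 molecule. The stated purpose is live visualization of microtubule plus ends, and the cyan emission lets the marker be combined with other fluorescent labels in colocalization studies.
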