Features (pLannotate 1.2.2; 17 found; start..end, strand, type, name):
      2..55      +  misc_feature   MCS (fragment): multiple cloning site
     63..905     +  CDS            MAPRE3: MARE3_HUMAN - Experimental evidence at protein level: Swiss-Prot protein existence level 1. Plus-end tracking protein (+TIP) that binds to the plus-end of microtubules and regulates the dynamics of the microtubule cytoskeleton. Promotes microtubule growth. May be involved in spindle function by stabilizing microtubules and anchoring them at centrosomes. Also acts as a regulator of minus-end microtubule organization: interacts with the complex formed by AKAP9 and PDE4DIP, leading to recruit CAMSAP2 to the Golgi apparatus, thereby tethering non- centrosomal minus-end microtubules to the Golgi, a
    927..1643    +  CDS            mTurquoise2: mTurquoise2 is a basic (constitutively fluorescent) cyan fluorescent protein published in 2012, derived from Aequorea victoria. It is reported to be a rapidly-maturing monomer with very low acid sensitivity.
   1659..2375    +  CDS            mTurquoise2: mTurquoise2 is a basic (constitutively fluorescent) cyan fluorescent protein published in 2012, derived from Aequorea victoria. It is reported to be a rapidly-maturing monomer with very low acid sensitivity.
   2391..3110    +  CDS            mTurquoise2: enhanced monomeric variant of CFP (Goedhart et al., 2012) mammalian codon-optimized
   3129..3212    +  CDS            large T antigen (fragment): large T antigen from SV40 (simian virus 40)
   3235..3356    +  polyA_signal   SV40 poly(A) signal: SV40 polyadenylation signal
   3390..3818    -  rep_origin     f1 ori (sequence partly withheld): f1 bacteriophage origin of replication; arrow indicates direction of (+) strand synthesis
   3845..3949    +  promoter       AmpR promoter: bla
   3951..4308    +  promoter       SV40 promoter: SV40 enhancer and early promoter
   4343..5137    +  CDS            NeoR/KanR: aminoglycoside phosphotransferase from Tn5; aph(3')-II (or nptII); confers resistance to neomycin, kanamycin, and G418 (Geneticin®)
   5158..5310    +  CDS            ble (fragment): BLE_KLEPN - Experimental evidence at protein level: Swiss-Prot protein existence level 1. Binding protein with a strong affinity to the bleomycin family of antibiotics. Binds to CL990; an antimitotic-antibiotic compound. From Klebsiella pneumoniae.
   5369..5416    +  polyA_signal   HSV TK poly(A) signal: herpes simplex virus thymidine kinase polyadenylation signal (Cole and Stacy, 1985)
   5507..5523    -  polyA_signal   bGH poly(A) signal (fragment): bovine growth hormone polyadenylation signal
   5745..6333    +  rep_origin     ori: high-copy-number ColE1/pMB1/pBR322/pUC origin of replication
   6508..6811    +  enhancer       CMV enhancer: human cytomegalovirus immediate early enhancer
   6812..7015    +  promoter       CMV promoter: human cytomegalovirus (CMV) immediate early promoter
>Addgene plasmid #112929 | EB3-3xmTq2-N1 | addgene full sequence | sequence record 223579 | Addgene NGS Result
CGCTAGCGCTACCGGACTCAGATCTCGAGCTCAAGCTTCGAATTCTGCAGTCGACTGCCACCATGGCCGT
CAATGTGTACTCCACATCTGTGACCAGTGAAAATCTGAGTCGCCATGATATGCTTGCATGGGTCAACGAC
TCCCTGCACCTCAACTATACCAAGATAGAACAGCTTTGTTCAGGGGCAGCCTACTGCCAGTTCATGGACA
TGCTCTTCCCCGGCTGTGTGCACTTGAGGAAAGTGAAGTTCCAGGCCAAACTAGAGCATGAATACATCCA
CAACTTCAAGGTGCTGCAAGCAGCTTTCAAGAAGATGGGTGTTGACAAAATCATTCCTGTAGAGAAATTA
GTGAAAGGAAAATTCCAAGATAATTTTGAGTTTATTCAGTGGTTTAAGAAATTCTTTGACGCAAACTATG
ATGGAAAGGATTACAACCCTCTGCTGGCGCGGCAGGGCCAGGACGTAGCGCCACCTCCTAACCCAGGTGA
TCAGATCTTCAACAAATCCAAGAAACTCATTGGCACAGCAGTTCCACAGAGGACGTCCCCCACAGGCCCA
AAAAACATGCAGACCTCTGGCCGGCTGAGCAATGTGGCCCCCCCCTGCATTCTCCGGAAGAATCCTCCAT
CAGCCCGAAATGGCGGCCATGAGACTGATGCCCAAATTCTTGAACTCAACCAACAGCTGGTGGACTTGAA
GCTGACAGTGGATGGGCTGGAGAAGGAACGTGACTTCTACTTCAGCAAACTTCGTGACATCGAGCTCATC
TGCCAGGAGCATGAAAGTGAAAACAGCCCTGTTATCTCAGGCATCATTGGCATCCTCTATGCCACAGAGG
AAGGATTCGCACCCCCTGAGGACGATGAGATTGAAGAGCATCAACAAGAAGACCAGGACGAGTACCTGGA
TCCACCGGTCGCCACCATGGTGAGCAAGGGCGAGGAGCTGTTCACCGGGGTGGTGCCCATCCTGGTCGAG
CTGGACGGCGACGTAAACGGCCACAAGTTCAGCGTGTCCGGCGAGGGCGAGGGCGATGCCACCTACGGCA
AGCTGACCCTGAAGTTCATCTGCACCACCGGCAAGCTGCCCGTGCCCTGGCCCACCCTCGTGACCACCCT
GTCCTGGGGCGTGCAGTGCTTCGCCCGCTACCCCGACCACATGAAGCAGCACGACTTCTTCAAGTCCGCC
ATGCCCGAAGGCTACGTCCAGGAGCGCACCATCTTCTTCAAGGACGACGGCAACTACAAGACCCGCGCCG
AGGTGAAGTTCGAGGGCGACACCCTGGTGAACCGCATCGAGCTGAAGGGCATCGACTTCAAGGAGGACGG
CAACATCCTGGGGCACAAGCTGGAGTACAACTACTTTAGCGACAACGTCTATATCACCGCCGACAAGCAG
AAGAACGGCATCAAGGCCAACTTCAAGATCCGCCACAACATCGAGGACGGCGGCGTGCAGCTCGCCGACC
ACTACCAGCAGAACACCCCCATCGGCGACGGCCCCGTGCTGCTGCCCGACAACCACTACCTGAGCACCCA
GTCCAAGCTGAGCAAAGACCCCAACGAGAAGCGCGATCACATGGTCCTGCTGGAGTTCGTGACCGCCGCC
GGGATCACTCTCGGCATGGACGAGCTGTACCAGGGTGGCAGCGGTGGCATGGTGAGCAAGGGCGAGGAGC
TGTTCACCGGGGTGGTGCCCATCCTGGTCGAGCTGGACGGCGACGTAAACGGCCACAAGTTCAGCGTGTC
CGGCGAGGGCGAGGGCGATGCCACCTACGGCAAGCTGACCCTGAAGTTCATCTGCACCACCGGCAAGCTG
CCCGTGCCCTGGCCCACCCTCGTGACCACCCTGTCCTGGGGCGTGCAGTGCTTCGCCCGCTACCCCGACC
ACATGAAGCAGCACGACTTCTTCAAGTCCGCCATGCCCGAAGGCTACGTCCAGGAGCGCACCATCTTCTT
CAAGGACGACGGCAACTACAAGACCCGCGCCGAGGTGAAGTTCGAGGGCGACACCCTGGTGAACCGCATC
GAGCTGAAGGGCATCGACTTCAAGGAGGACGGCAACATCCTGGGGCACAAGCTGGAGTACAACTACTTTA
GCGACAACGTCTATATCACCGCCGACAAGCAGAAGAACGGCATCAAGGCCAACTTCAAGATCCGCCACAA
CATCGAGGACGGCGGCGTGCAGCTCGCCGACCACTACCAGCAGAACACCCCCATCGGCGACGGCCCCGTG
CTGCTGCCCGACAACCACTACCTGAGCACCCAGTCCAAGCTGAGCAAAGACCCCAACGAGAAGCGCGATC
ACATGGTCCTGCTGGAGTTCGTGACCGCCGCCGGGATCACTCTCGGCATGGACGAGCTGTACCAGGGTGG
CAGCGGTGGCATGGTGAGCAAGGGCGAGGAGCTGTTCACCGGGGTGGTGCCCATCCTGGTCGAGCTGGAC
GGCGACGTAAACGGCCACAAGTTCAGCGTGTCCGGCGAGGGCGAGGGCGATGCCACCTACGGCAAGCTGA
CCCTGAAGTTCATCTGCACCACCGGCAAGCTGCCCGTGCCCTGGCCCACCCTCGTGACCACCCTGTCCTG
GGGCGTGCAGTGCTTCGCCCGCTACCCCGACCACATGAAGCAGCACGACTTCTTCAAGTCCGCCATGCCC
GAAGGCTACGTCCAGGAGCGCACCATCTTCTTCAAGGACGACGGCAACTACAAGACCCGCGCCGAGGTGA
AGTTCGAGGGCGACACCCTGGTGAACCGCATCGAGCTGAAGGGCATCGACTTCAAGGAGGACGGCAACAT
CCTGGGGCACAAGCTGGAGTACAACTACTTTAGCGACAACGTCTATATCACCGCCGACAAGCAGAAGAAC
GGCATCAAGGCCAACTTCAAGATCCGCCACAACATCGAGGACGGCGGCGTGCAGCTCGCCGACCACTACC
AGCAGAACACCCCCATCGGCGACGGCCCCGTGCTGCTGCCCGACAACCACTACCTGAGCACCCAGTCCAA
GCTGAGCAAAGACCCCAACGAGAAGCGCGATCACATGGTCCTGCTGGAGTTCGTGACCGCCGCCGGGATC
ACTCTCGGCATGGACGAGCTGTACAAGTAAGAATTGGCCGCGACTCTAGATCATAATCAGCCATACCACA
TTTGTAGAGGTTTTACTTGCTTTAAAAAACCTCCCACACCTCCCCCTGAACCTGAAACATAAAATGAATG
CAATTGTTGTTGTTAACTTGTTTATTGCAGCTTATAATGGTTACAAATAAAGCAATAGCATCACAAATTT
CACAAATAAAGCATTTTTTTCACTGCATTCTAGTTGTGGTTTGTCCAAACTCATCAATGTATCTTAAGGC
GTAAATTGTAAGCGTTAATATTTTGTTAAAATTCGCGTTAAATTTTTGTTAAATCAGCTCATTTTTTAAC
CAATAGGCCGAAATCGGCAAAATCCCTTATAAATCAAAAGAATAGACCGAGATAGGGT
[37 nt withheld, positions 3489-3525]
AAAGAACGTGGACTCCAACGTCAAAGG
[49 nt withheld, positions 3553-3601]
T
[91 nt withheld, positions 3603-3693]
G
[124 nt withheld, positions 3695-3818]
CAGGTGGCACTTTTCGGGGAAATGTGCGCGGAACCCCTATTTGTTTATTTTTCTAAATACATTCAAATAT
GTATCCGCTCATGAGACAATAACCCTGATAAATGCTTCAATAATATTGAAAAAGGAAGAGTCCTGAGGCG
GAAAGAACCAGCTGTGGAATGTGTGTCAGTTAGGGTGTGGAAAGTCCCCAGGCTCCCCAGCAGGCAGAAG
TATGCAAAGCATGCATCTCAATTAGTCAGCAACCAGGTGTGGAAAGTCCCCAGGCTCCCCAGCAGGCAGA
AGTATGCAAAGCATGCATCTCAATTAGTCAGCAACCATAGTCCCGCCCCTAACTCCGCCCATCCCGCCCC
TAACTCCGCCCAGTTCCGCCCATTCTCCGCCCCATGGCTGACTAATTTTTTTTATTTATGCAGAGGCCGA
GGCCGCCTCGGCCTCTGAGCTATTCCAGAAGTAGTGAGGAGGCTTTTTTGGAGGCCTAGGCTTTTGCAAA
GATCGATCAAGAGACAGGATGAGGATCGTTTCGCATGATTGAACAAGATGGATTGCACGCAGGTTCTCCG
GCCGCTTGGGTGGAGAGGCTATTCGGCTATGACTGGGCACAACAGACAATCGGCTGCTCTGATGCCGCCG
TGTTCCGGCTGTCAGCGCAGGGGCGCCCGGTTCTTTTTGTCAAGACCGACCTGTCCGGTGCCCTGAATGA
ACTGCAAGACGAGGCAGCGCGGCTATCGTGGCTGGCCACGACGGGCGTTCCTTGCGCAGCTGTGCTCGAC
GTTGTCACTGAAGCGGGAAGGGACTGGCTGCTATTGGGCGAAGTGCCGGGGCAGGATCTCCTGTCATCTC
ACCTTGCTCCTGCCGAGAAAGTATCCATCATGGCTGATGCAATGCGGCGGCTGCATACGCTTGATCCGGC
TACCTGCCCATTCGACCACCAAGCGAAACATCGCATCGAGCGAGCACGTACTCGGATGGAAGCCGGTCTT
GTCGATCAGGATGATCTGGACGAAGAGCATCAGGGGCTCGCGCCAGCCGAACTGTTCGCCAGGCTCAAGG
CGAGCATGCCCGACGGCGAGGATCTCGTCGTGACCCATGGCGATGCCTGCTTGCCGAATATCATGGTGGA
AAATGGCCGCTTTTCTGGATTCATCGACTGTGGCCGGCTGGGTGTGGCGGACCGCTATCAGGACATAGCG
TTGGCTACCCGTGATATTGCTGAAGAGCTTGGCGGCGAATGGGCTGACCGCTTCCTCGTGCTTTACGGTA
TCGCCGCTCCCGATTCGCAGCGCATCGCCTTCTATCGCCTTCTTGACGAGTTCTTCTGAGCGGGACTCTG
GGGTTCGAAATGACCGACCAAGCGACGCCCAACCTGCCATCACGAGATTTCGATTCCACCGCCGCCTTCT
ATGAAAGGTTGGGCTTCGGAATCGTTTTCCGGGACGCCGGCTGGATGATCCTCCAGCGCGGGGATCTCAT
GCTGGAGTTCTTCGCCCACCCTAGGGGGAGGCTAACTGAAACACGGAAGGAGACAATACCGGAAGGAACC
CGCGCTATGACGGCAATAAAAAGACAGAATAAAACGCACGGTGTTGGGTCGTTTGTTCATAAACGCGGGG
TTCGGTCCCAGGGCTGGCACTCTGTCGATACCCCACCGAGACCCCATTGGGGCCAATACGCCCGCGTTTC
TTCCTTTTCCCCACCCCACCCCCCAAGTTCGGGTGAAGGCCCAGGGCTCGCAGCCAACGTCGGGGCGGCA
GGCCCTGCCATAGCCTCAGGTTACTCATATATACTTTAGATTGATTTAAAACTTCATTTTTAATTTAAAA
GGATCTAGGTGAAGATCCTTTTTGATAATCTCATGACCAAAATCCCTTAACGTGAGTTTTCGTTCCACTG
AGCGTCAGACCCCGTAGAAAAGATCAAAGGATCTTCTTGAGATCCTTTTTTTCTGCGCGTAATCTGCTGC
TTGCAAACAAAAAAACCACCGCTACCAGCGGTGGTTTGTTTGCCGGATCAAGAGCTACCAACTCTTTTTC
CGAAGGTAACTGGCTTCAGCAGAGCGCAGATACCAAATACTGTTCTTCTAGTGTAGCCGTAGTTAGGCCA
CCACTTCAAGAACTCTGTAGCACCGCCTACATACCTCGCTCTGCTAATCCTGTTACCAGTGGCTGCTGCC
AGTGGCGATAAGTCGTGTCTTACCGGGTTGGACTCAAGACGATAGTTACCGGATAAGGCGCAGCGGTCGG
GCTGAACGGGGGGTTCGTGCACACAGCCCAGCTTGGAGCGAACGACCTACACCGAACTGAGATACCTACA
GCGTGAGCTATGAGAAAGCGCCACGCTTCCCGAAGGGAGAAAGGCGGACAGGTATCCGGTAAGCGGCAGG
GTCGGAACAGGAGAGCGCACGAGGGAGCTTCCAGGGGGAAACGCCTGGTATCTTTATAGTCCTGTCGGGT
TTCGCCACCTCTGACTTGAGCGTCGATTTTTGTGATGCTCGTCAGGGGGGCGGAGCCTATGGAAAAACGC
CAGCAACGCGGCCTTTTTACGGTTCCTGGCCTTTTGCTGGCCTTTTGCTCACATGTTCTTTCCTGCGTTA
TCCCCTGATTCTGTGGATAACCGTATTACCGCCATGCATTAGTTATTAATAGTAATCAATTACGGGGTCA
TTAGTTCATAGCCCATATATGGAGTTCCGCGTTACATAACTTACGGTAAATGGCCCGCCTGGCTGACCGC
CCAACGACCCCCGCCCATTGACGTCAATAATGACGTATGTTCCCATAGTAACGCCAATAGGGACTTTCCA
TTGACGTCAATGGGTGGAGTATTTACGGTAAACTGCCCACTTGGCAGTACATCAAGTGTATCATATGCCA
AGTACGCCCCCTATTGACGTCAATGACGGTAAATGGCCCGCCTGGCATTATGCCCAGTACATGACCTTAT
GGGACTTTCCTACTTGGCAGTACATCTACGTATTAGTCATCGCTATTACCATGGTGATGCGGTTTTGGCA
GTACATCAATGGGCGTGGATAGCGGTTTGACTCACGGGGATTTCCAAGTCTCCACCCCATTGACGTCAAT
GGGAGTTTGTTTTGGCACCAAAATCAACGGGACTTTCCAAAATGTCGTAACAACTCCGCCCCATTGACGC
AAATGGGCGGTAGGCGTGTACGGTGGGAGGTCTATATAAGCAGAGCTGGTTTAGTGAACCGTCAGATC
